Addgene plasmid #57678: tdEos-Tensin1-C-14
Purpose: Localization: Focal Adhesions, Excitation: 505 / 569, Emission: 516 / 581
Depositing lab: Michael Davidson. Depositing organization: Florida State University, Tallahassee.
Backbone
  Vector backbone: tdEos-C1
  Backbone size w/o insert (bp): 4750
  Vector type: Mammalian Expression
  Selectable markers: Neomycin (select with G418)
Growth in bacteria
  Bacterial resistance: Kanamycin, 50 μg/mL
  Growth temperature: 37°C
  Growth strain: DH5alpha
  Copy number: High Copy
Gene/Insert
  Gene/Insert name: Tensin1 (alt name: NM_022648)
  Species: H. sapiens (human)
  Entrez Gene: TNS1 (a.k.a. MST091, MST122, MST127, MSTP091, MSTP122, MSTP127, MXRA6, PPP1R155, TNS)
  Promoter: CMV
  Tag / fusion protein: tdEos (N terminal on backbone)
  Cloning method: Unknown
  Sequencing primers: 5′ CMV-F; 3′ SV40pA-R
Terms and licenses: Academic/Nonprofit Terms; Industry Terms
Depositor comments: . Excitation = 505 / 569; Emission = 516 / 581
How to cite: tdEos-Tensin1-C-14 was a gift from Michael Davidson (Addgene plasmid # 57678 ; http://n2t.net/addgene:57678 ; RRID:Addgene_57678)
