[The description below was written by a language model from this plasmid's Addgene catalogue record.]
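Description:
tdEos-Tensin1-C-14 is a mammalian expression plasmid built on the tdEos-C1 backbone (about 4.75 kb without the insert), a C1-style fluorescent protein fusion vector in which the fluorescent protein lies upstream of the cloning site. It is maintained in E. coli as a high-copy plasmid under kanamycin selection. It also carries a neomycin resistance marker, so transfected mammalian cells can be selected with G418. No feature table is provided, so the origin of replication and the exact arrangement of the resistance cassette are not specified. The use of an SV40pA reverse sequencing primer suggests that an SV40 polyadenylation signal follows the expression cassette.

The payload is human Tensin1 (TNS1), expressed from the CMV promoter with tdEos fused to its N terminus. The "C-14" in the name probably refers to the C-type fusion orientation and a 14-residue linker between the two proteins, but the record does not confirm this, and the cloning method is listed as unknown. tdEos is a tandem-dimer form of the photoconvertible protein Eos. It fluoresces green in its native state (excitation 505 nm, emission 516 nm) and can be converted by violet or near-UV light to a red-emitting state (excitation 569 nm, emission 581 nm). Tensin1 is a focal adhesion protein that links integrins to the actin cytoskeleton, so the fusion acts as a marker for focal adhesions, which is the stated localization. Such a construct is suited to live-cell imaging of adhesion structures, to photoconversion-based tracking of protein turnover, and to single-molecule localization microscopy such as PALM.
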