>Addgene plasmid #57678 | tdEos-Tensin1-C-14 | depositor partial sequence | sequence record 88832 | insert sequence
TCCGCTAGCGCTACCGGTCGCCACCATGAGTGCGATTAAGCCAGACATGAAGATCAACCTCCGTATGGAA
GGCAACGTAAACGGGCACCACTTTGTGATCGACGGAGATGGTACAGGCAAGCCTTTTGAGGGAAAACAGA
GTATGGATCTTGAAGTCAAAGAGGGCGGACCTCTGCCTTTTGCCTTTGATATCCTGACCACTGCATTCCA
TTACGGCAACAGGGTATTCGCCGAATATCCAGACCACATACAAGACTATTTTAAGCAGTCGTTTCCTAAG
GGGTATTCGTGGGAACGAAGCTTGACTTTCGAAGACGGGGGCATTTGCATTGCCAGAAACGACATAACAA
TGGAAGGGGACACTTTCTATAATAAAGTTCGATTTCACGGTGTAAACTTTCCCGCCAATGGTCCAGTTAT
GCAGAAGAAGACGCTGAAATGGGAGCCCTCCACTGAGAAAATGTATGTGCGTGATGGAGTGCTGACTGGT
GATATTCGCATGGCTTTGTTGCTTGAAGGAAATGCCCATTACCGATGTGACTTCAGAACTACTTACAAAG
CTAAGGAGAAGGGTGTCAAGTTACCAGGCTACCACTTTGTGGACCACTGCATTGAGATTTTAAGCCATGA
CAAAGATTACAACAAGGTTAAGCTGTATGAGCATGCTGTTGCTCATTCTGGATTGCCTGACAATGCCAGA
CGATCCGGTAGCGGTCACGGTACTGGTTCTACTGGTTCTGGTTCTTCTGAGAGTGCGATTAAGCCAGACA
TGAAGATCAACCTCCGTATGGAAGGCAACGTAAACGGGCACCACTTTGTGATCGACGGAGATGGTACAGG
CAAGCCTTTTGAGGGAAAACAGAGTATGGATCTTGAAGTCAAAGAGGGCGGACCTCTGCCTTTTGCCTTT
GATATCCTGACCACTGCATTCCATTACGGCAACAGGGTATTCGCCGAATATCCAGACCACATACAAGACT
ATTTTAAGCAGTCGTTTCCTAAGGGGTATTCGTGGGAACGAAGCTTGACTTTCGAAGACGGGGGCATTTG
CATTGCCAGAAACGACATAACAATGGAAGGGGACACTTTCTATAATAAAGTTCGATTTCACGGTGTAAAC
TTTCCCGCCAATGGTCCAGTTATGCAGAAGAAGACGCTGAAATGGGAGCCCTCCACTGAGAAAATGTATG
TGCGTGATGGAGTGCTGACTGGTGATATTCGCATGGCTTTGTTGCTTGAAGGAAATGCCCATTACCGATG
TGACTTCAGAACTACTTACAAAGCTAAGGAGAAGGGTGTCAAGTTACCAGGCTACCACTTTGTGGACCAC
TGCATTGAGATTTTAAGCCATGACAAAGATTACAACAAGGTTAAGCTGTATGAGCATGCTGTTGCTCATT
CTGGATTGCCTGACAATGCCAGACGATCCGGAAGTGCTGGGAGCGCAAGCGGAAGCGGAGGCTCCGGTAG
TGTGAGCCGGACCATGGAGGACAGCTGTGAGCTGGACCTGGTGTACGTCACAGAGAGGATCATCGCTGTC
TCCTTCCCCAGCACAGCCAATGAGGAGAACTTTCGGAGCAACCTCCGTGAGGTGGCGCAGATGCTCAAGT
CCAAACATGGAGGCAACTACCTGCTGTTCAACCTCTCTGAGCGGAGACCTGACATCACGAAGCTCCATGC
CAAGGTACTGGAATTTGGCTGGCCCGACCTCCACACCCCAGCCCTGGAGAAGATATGCAGCATCTGTAAG
GCCATGGACACATGGCTCAATGCAGACCCTCACAATGTCGTTGTTCTACACAACAAGGGAAACCGAGGCA
GGATAGGAGTTGTCATCGCGGCTTACATGCACTACAGCAACATTTCTGCCAGTGCGGACCAGGCTCTGGA
TCGGTTTGCAATGAAGCGGTTCTATGAGGATAAGATTGTGCCCATTGGCCAGCCATCCCAAAGAAGGTAC
GTGCATTACTTCAGTGGCCTGCTCTCCGGCTCCATCAAAATGAACAACAAGCCCTTGTTTCTGCACCACG
TGATCATGCACGGCATCCCCAACTTTGAGTCTAAAGGAGGATGTCGGCCATTTCTCCGCATCTACCAGGC
CATGCAACCTGTGTACACATCTGGCATCTACAACATCCCAGGAGACAGCCAGACTAGCGTCTGCATCACC
ATCGAGCCAGGACTGCTCTTGAAGGGAGACATCTTGCTGAAGTGCTACCACAAGAAGTTCCGAAGCCCAG
CCCGAGACGTCATCTTCCGTGTGCAGTTCCACACCTGTGCCATCCATGACCTGGGGGTTGTCTTTGGGAA
GGAGGACCTTGATGATGCTTTCAAAGATGATCGATTTCCAGAGTATGGCAAAGTGGAGTTTGTATTTTCT
TATGGGCCAGAGAAAATTCAAGGCATGGAGCACCTGGAGAACGGGCCGAGCGTGTCTGTGGACTATAACA
CCTCCGACCCCCTCATCCGCTGGGACTCCTACGACAACTTCAGTGGGCATCGAGATGACGGCATGGAGGA
GGTGGTGGGACACACGCAGGGGCCACTAGATGGGAGCCTGTATGCTAAGGTGAAGAAGAAAGACTCCCTG
CACGGCAGCACCGGGGCTGTTAATGCCACACGTCCTACACTGTCGGCCACCCCCAACCACGTGGAACACA
CGCTTTCTGTGAGCAGCGACTCGGGCAACTCCACAGCCTCCACCAAGACCGACAAGACCGACGAGCCTGT
CCCCGGGGCCTCCAGTGCCACTGCTGCCTTGAGTCCCCAGGAGAAGCGGGAGCTGGACCGCCTGCTGAGT
GGCTTTGGCTTAGAGCGAGAGAAGCAAGGCGCCATGTACCACACCCAGCACCTCAGGTCCCGCCCAGCAG
GGGGCTCGGCTGTGCCCTCCTCTGGACGCCACGTTGTCCCAGCCCAGGTTCATGTCAATGGTGGGGCGTT
AGCATCTGAGCGGGAGACAGACATCCTGGACGATGAATTGCCAAACCAGGATGGTCACAGTGCGGGCAGC
ATGGGCACACTCTCTTCTCTGGACGGGGTCACCAACACCAGTGAGGGGGGCTACCCAGAGGCCCTGTCCC
CACTGACCAACGGTCTGGACAAGTCCTACCCCATGGAGCCTATGGTCAATGGAGGAGGCTACCCCTACGA
GTCTGCCAGCCGGGCGGGGCCTGCCCATGCTGGCCACACGGCCCCCATGCGGCCCTCCTACTCTGCACAG
GAGGGTTTAGCTGGCTACCAGAGGGAGGGGCCCCACCCAGCCTGGCCACAGCCAGTGACCACCTCCCACT
ATGCCCATGACCCCAGCGGTATGTTCCGCTCTCAATCCTTTTCGGAAGCTGAACCCCAGCTGCCCCCAGC
TCCGGTCCGAGGGGGAAGCAGCCGGGAGGCTGTGCAAAGGGGACTGAACTCGTGGCAGCAGCAGCAGCAG
CAGCAGCAGCAGCCTCGCCCACCTCCACGCCAGCAGGAAAGAGCCCACTTGGAGAGTCTTGTAGCCAGCA
GGCCCAGCCCTCAGCCATTGGCAGAGACCCCCATCCCCAGTCTCCCTGAGTTCCCGCGAGCAGCCTCCCA
GCAGGAGATTGAACAGTCCATCGAAACACTCAATATGCTGATGCTGGACCTGGAGCCAGCCTCCGCTGCT
GCCCCACTACACAAGTCCCAGAGTGTCCCCGGGGCCTGGCCAGGGGCTTCTCCACTCTCCTCCCAGCCCC
TCTCTGGGTCCTCCCGTCAGTCCCATCCACTGACCCAGTCCAGATATGGCTATATCCCCAGTGGGCATTC
GTTGGGAACCCCTGAGCCAGCCCCACGGGCCTCTCTGGAGTCTGTCCCTCCTGGCAGGTCTTACTCACCT
TATGACTATCAGCCATGTTTGGCTGGGCCTAACCAGGATTTCCATTCAAAGAGCCCAGCCTCTTCCTCCT
TGCCTGCCTTCCTTCCGACCACCCACAGCCCTCCAGGGCCTCAGCAACCCCCAGCCTCTCTCCCTGGCCT
CACTGCTCAGCCTCTGCTCTCACCAAAGGAAGCGACTTCAGACCCCTCCCGGACTCCAGAGGAGGAGCCA
TTGAATTTAGAAGGGCTGGTGGCCCACAGGGTAGCAGGGGTACAGGCTCGGGAGAAGCAGCCTGCAGAGC
CCCCAGCCCCTCTGCGGAGGCGGGCGGCCAGTGATGGACAGTATGAGAACCAGTCTCCAGAAGCCACATC
CCCTCGTAGCCCTGGGGTTCGCTCCCCTGTCCAGTGTGTCTCCCCGGAGCTGGCTCTTACCATCGCTCTC
AATCCTGGAGGGCGGCCCAAAGAGCCCCATTTGCACAGCTACAAGGAGGCCTTCGAGGAGATGGAGGGAA
CCTCCCCGAGCAGCCCACCACCCAGTGGGGTGCGGTCCCCCCCGGGTCTGGCCAAGACACCCCTGTCTGC
TCTGGGCCTGAAACCTCACAACCCAGCGGACATCCTGTTGCACCCCACAGGAGTTACCAGAAGACGGATT
CAGCCAGAGGAAGATGAGGGGAAGGTGGTGGTCAGGCTGTCAGAAGAGCCCCGGAGCTATGTGGAGTCTG
TGGCACGGACAGCGGTGGCTGGACCCCGAGCTCAGGACTCTGAGCCCAAGAGCTTTAGTGCTCCAGCCAC
CCAGGCCTATGGCCATGAGATACCCCTGAGGAACGGGACCCTGGGTGGCTCCTTTGTCTCCCCCAGCCCC
CTCTCCACCAGCAGCCCCATCCTCAGTGCTGACAGCACTTCAGTGGGGAGTTTCCCGTCGGGAGAGAGCA
GTGACCAGGGTCCCCGGACGCCCACCCAGCCTCTGTTGGAGTCTGGCTTCCGCTCAGGCAGCCTGGGACA
GCCCAGCCCGTCTGCCCAGAGAAACTACCAGAGCTCTTCTCCTCTCCCGACTGTGGGCAGTAGCTACAGC
AGCCCCGACTACTCACTTCAGCATTTCAGCTCCTCTCCAGAAAGCCAGGCTCGCGCTCAGTTCAGTGTGG
CTGGCGTCCACACGGTGCCTGGGAGCCCTCAGGCGCGCCACAGAACAGTGGGCACCAACACTCCCCCTAG
TCCTGGCTTCGGCTGGCGGGCCATCAATCCCAGCATGGCTGCCCCCAGCAGTCCCAGTTTGAGCCATCAC
CAGATGATGGGTCCACCAGGCACTGGCTTCCATGGTAGCACTGTCTCCAGCCCCCAGAGCAGTGCAGCGA
CCACCCCGGGGAGCCCCAGCCTGTGTCGGCACCCAGCAGGGGTCTACCAGGTTTCTGGCCTCCACAACAA
AGTGGCCACCACCCCGGGGAGTCCCAGCCTGGGCCGGCACCCTGGGGCTCACCAAGGCAACCTGGCCTCC
GGTCTTCATAGCAATGCAATAGCCAGCCCTGGAAGCCCCAGCCTGGGCCGTCACCTCGGAGGGTCTGGAT
CTGTGGTTCCCGGCAGCCCCTGCTTGGACCGGCATGTGGCCTATGGTGGCTATTCTACCCCGGAGGATCG
GAGACCCACACTGTCCCGGCAGAGCAGTGCCTCTGGCTACCAGGCTCCTTCCACGCCCTCCTTCCCTGTC
TCCCCTGCCTACTACCCTGGCCTGAGCAGCCCTGCCACCTCCCCGTCACCAGACTCCGCAGCCTTCCGGC
AAGGGAGCCCAACACCAGCCTTGCCAGAGAAGCGAAGGATGTCAGTGGGAGACCGGGCAGGCAGCCTCCC
CAACTATGCCACCATCAATGGGAAGGTGTCTTCGCCTGTCGCCAGCGGCATGTCCAGTCCCAGTGGGGGC
AGCACCGTCTCCTTCTCCCACACTCTGCCCGACTTCTCCAAGTACTCCATGCCAGACAACAGCCCGGAGA
CGCGGGCTAAAGTGAAGTTTGTCCAGGACACTTCTAAGTATTGGTACAAGCCTGAGATTTCCAGGGAGCA
GGCCATCGCGCTCCTCAAGGACCAGGAGCCGGGGGCCTTCATCATCCGCGACAGTCACTCCTTCCGAGGC
GCGTACGGGCTGGCCATGAAGGTGTCTTCGCCACCTCCAACCATCATGCAGCAGAATAAAAAAGGAGACA
TGACCCATGAGCTGGTCAGGCATTTTCTGATAGAGACTGGCCCCAGAGGAGTCAAGCTCAAGGGCTGCCC
CAATGAGCCAAACTTCGGATCGCTGTCTGCCCTGGTCTACCAGCACTCCATCATCCCATTGGCCCTGCCT
TGCAAGCTGGTCATTCCAAACCGAGACCCCACAGATGAATCGAAAGATAGCTCCGGCCCTGCCAACTCAA
CTGCAGACCTGCTGAAACAAGGGGCAGCCTGCAATGTGCTCTTCGTCAACTCTGTGGACATGGAGTCACT
CACTGGGCCACAGGCCATCTCTAAAGCCACATCTGAGACGTTGGCTGCAGACCCCACGCCAGCTGCCACC
ATCGTTCACTTCAAAGTCTCTGCCCAGGGAATCACTCTGACTGACAACCAGAGAAAGCTCTTTTTCAGAC
GCCACTACCCTCTCAACACTGTCACCTTCTGTGACCTGGACCCACAGGAAAGAAAGTGGATGAAAACAGA
GGGTGGTGCCCCTGCTAAGCTCTTCGGCTTCGTGGCCCGGAAGCAGGGCAGCACCACGGACAACGCCTGC
CACCTCTTTGCTGAGCTTGACCCCAACCAGCCGGCCTCTGCCATCGTCAACTTCGTCTCCAAGGTCATGC
TGAATGCCGGCCAAAAGAGATGAGGATCCACCGGATCTAGATAACTGATCATAATCAGCCATACCAC
